Addgene plasmid #227591: pLenti puro HA-LMNB1
Purpose: Lentiviral plasmid expressing human LMNB1 protein
Depositing lab: Melina Fan & Addgene Research Program. Depositing organization: Addgene.
Backbone
  Vector backbone: pLenti
  Backbone size w/o insert (bp): 7274
  Total vector size (bp): 9074
  Vector type: Lentiviral
  Selectable markers: Puromycin
Growth in bacteria
  Bacterial resistance: Ampicillin, 100 μg/mL
  Growth temperature: 30°C
  Growth strain: NEB Stable
  Copy number: High Copy
Gene/Insert
  Gene/Insert name: LMNB1
  Species: H. sapiens (human)
  Insert size (bp): 1800
  Entrez Gene: LMNB1 (a.k.a. ADLD, LMN, LMN2, LMNB, MCPH26)
  Promoter: CMV
  Tag / fusion protein: HA (N terminal on insert)
  Cloning method: Gateway Cloning
  Sequencing primers: 5′ CMV-F; 3′ Puro-R
Terms and licenses: Academic/Nonprofit Terms; Industry Terms: Not Available to Industry
How to cite: pLenti puro HA-LMNB1 was a gift from Melina Fan & Addgene Research Program (Addgene plasmid # 227591 ; http://n2t.net/addgene:227591 ; RRID:Addgene_227591)
