[The description below was written by a language model from this plasmid's Addgene catalogue record and pLannotate feature annotations shown in this document.]
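Description:
pLenti puro HA-LMNB1 is a lentiviral transfer plasmid for expressing human lamin B1 (LMNB1) with an N-terminal HA epitope tag in mammalian cells. It is built on a pLenti backbone, with the roughly 1.8 kb insert introduced by Gateway cloning to give a total size of about 9.1 kb. In bacteria it replicates from a high-copy ColE1/pUC-type origin and is selected with ampicillin through the β-lactamase gene. The record specifies a recombination-stable host strain, as is common for plasmids carrying repeated LTR sequences.

The viral portion has a third-generation, self-inactivating layout. An RSV promoter fused to a truncated HIV-1 5' LTR drives production of the genomic RNA in packaging cells. It is followed by the Ψ packaging signal with a gag fragment, the Rev response element for Rev-dependent nuclear export, and a ΔU3 3' LTR that disables LTR promoter activity after integration. An SV40 polyadenylation signal and SV40 origin lie downstream of the 3' LTR.

Within the provirus, the CMV enhancer/promoter drives the HA-LMNB1 open reading frame. The annotation detects only a short stretch matching a 3xHA tag, consistent with a single HA epitope. Downstream of the insert are a cPPT/CTS element, which aids nuclear import of the viral genome, and a separate human PGK promoter driving puromycin N-acetyltransferase for selection of transduced cells. A partial U6 promoter fragment upstream of CMV appears to be a backbone remnant with no stated function.

The construct is suited to producing lentivirus for stable, puromycin-selectable expression of tagged lamin B1, a component of the nuclear lamina. The HA tag allows detection or immunoprecipitation of the protein.
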