Features (pLannotate 1.2.2; 32 found; start..end, strand, type, name):
    279..642     -  CDS            HIV-1 gag (fragment): gag protein from human immunodeficiency virus 1; gag
    626..751     -  misc_feature   HIV-1 Ψ: packaging signal of human immunodeficiency virus type 1
    798..978     -  LTR            5' LTR (truncated): truncated 5' long terminal repeat (LTR) from HIV-1
    979..1205    -  promoter       RSV promoter: Rous sarcoma virus enhancer/promoter
   1233..1251    -  promoter       T3 promoter: promoter for bacteriophage T3 RNA polymerase
   1272..1289    +  misc_feature   MCS (fragment): pUC18/19 multiple cloning site
   1326..1342    -  protein_bind   lac operator: The lac repressor binds to the lac operator to inhibit transcription in E. coli. This inhibition can be relieved by adding lactose or isopropyl-β-D-thiogalactopyranoside (IPTG). lac repressor encoded by lacI
   1350..1380    -  promoter       lac promoter: promoter for the E. coli lac operon
   1395..1416    -  protein_bind   CAP binding site: CAP binding activates transcription in the presence of cAMP. E. coli catabolite activator protein
   1429..1521    -  CDS            lacI (fragment): lac repressor; lacI; The lac repressor binds to the lac operator to inhibit transcription in E. coli. This inhibition can be relieved by adding lactose or isopropyl-β-D-thiogalactopyranoside (IPTG).
   1704..2292    -  rep_origin     ori: high-copy-number ColE1/pMB1/pBR322/pUC origin of replication
   2463..3323    -  CDS            AmpR: β-lactamase; bla; confers resistance to ampicillin, carbenicillin, and related antibiotics
   3324..3428    -  promoter       AmpR promoter: bla
   3523..3558    +  CDS            rop (fragment): Rop protein, which maintains plasmids at low copy number; rop
   3660..3759    +  misc_feature   bom (fragment): basis of mobility region from pBR322
   3765..3922    -  CDS            lacZα (fragment): LacZα fragment of β-galactosidase; lacZ fragment
   3950..3968    +  promoter       T7 promoter: promoter for bacteriophage T7 RNA polymerase
   3989..4124    -  rep_origin     SV40 ori: SV40 origin of replication
   4164..4285    -  polyA_signal   SV40 poly(A) signal: SV40 polyadenylation signal
   4357..4590    -  LTR            3' LTR (ΔU3): self-inactivating 3' long terminal repeat (LTR) from HIV-1
   4592..4675    -  CDS            nef (fragment): NEF_HV1Z2 - Experimental evidence at protein level: Swiss-Prot protein existence level 1. Extracellular Nef protein targets CD4(+) T-lymphocytes for apoptosis by interacting with CXCR4 surface receptors. From Human immunodeficiency virus type 1 group M subtype D (isolate Z2/CDC-Z34) (HIV-1).
   4718..5317    -  CDS            PuroR: puromycin N-acetyltransferase; pac from Streptomyces alboniger; confers resistance to puromycin
   5339..5849    -  promoter       hPGK promoter: human phosphoglycerate kinase 1 promoter
   5898..6015    -  misc_feature   cPPT/CTS: central polypurine tract and central termination sequence of HIV-1
   6063..6090    -  misc_feature   MCS (fragment): multiple cloning site
   6094..7851    -  CDS            LMNB1: LMNB1_HUMAN - Also known as LMN2, LMNB. Experimental evidence at protein level: Swiss-Prot protein existence level 1. Lamins are components of the nuclear lamina, a fibrous layer on the nucleoplasmic side of the inner nuclear membrane, which is thought to provide a framework for the nuclear envelope and may also interact with chromatin. From Homo sapiens (Human).
   7861..7887    -  CDS            3xHA (fragment): three tandem HA epitope tags
   7935..8138    -  promoter       CMV promoter: human cytomegalovirus (CMV) immediate early promoter
   8139..8273    -  enhancer       CMV enhancer (fragment): human cytomegalovirus immediate early enhancer; contains an 18-bp deletion relative to the standard CMV enhancer
   8264..8447    -  promoter       U6 promoter (fragment): RNA polymerase III promoter for human U6 snRNA
   8497..8597    -  CDS            Rev (fragment): human immunodeficiency virus 1 (HIV-1) Rev protein; rev; enhances nuclear export of unspliced and incompletely spliced viral mRNAs
   8974..133     -  misc_feature   RRE (across the origin): The Rev response element (RRE) of HIV-1 allows for Rev-dependent mRNA export from the nucleus to the cytoplasm.
>Addgene plasmid #227591 | pLenti puro HA-LMNB1 | addgene full sequence | sequence record 449977 | Addgene NGS Result
AATAGCCCTCAGCAAATTGTTCTGCTGCTGCACTATACCAGACAATAATTGTCTGGCCTGTACCGTCAGC
GTCATTGACGCTGCGCCCATAGTGCTTCCTGCTGCTCCCAAGAACCCAAGGAACAAAGCTCCTATTCCCA
CTGCTCTTTTTTCTCTCTGCACCACTCTTCTCTTTGCCTTGGTGGGTGCTACTCCTAATGGTTCAATTTT
TACTACTTTATATTTATATAATTCACTTCTCCAATTGTCCCTCATATCTCCTCCTCCAGGTCTGAAGATC
AGCGGCCGCTTGCTGTGCGGTGGTCTTACTTTTGTTTTGCTCTTCCTCTATCTTGTCTAAAGCTTCCTTG
GTGTCTTTTATCTCTATCCTTTGATGCACACAATAGAGGGTTGCTACTGTATTATATAATGATCTAAGTT
CTTCTGATCCTGTCTGAAGGGATGGTTGTAGCTGTCCCAGTATTTGTCTACAGCCTTCTGATGTTTCTAA
CAGGCCAGGATTAACTGCGAATCGTTCTAGCTCCCTGCTTGCCCATACTATATGTTTTAATTTATATTTT
TTCTTTCCCCCTGGCCTTAACCGAATTTTTTCCCATCGCGATCTAATTCTCCCCCGCTTAATACTGACGC
TCTCGCACCCATCTCTCTCCTTCTAGCCTCCGCTAGTCAAAATTTTTGGCGTACTCACCAGTCGCCGCCC
CTCGCCTCTTGCCGTGCGCGCTTCAGCAAGCCGAGTCCTGCGTCGAGAGAGCTCCTCTGGTTTCCCTTTC
GCTTTCAAGTCCCTGTTCGGGCGCCACTGCTAGAGATTTTCCACACTGACTAAAAGGGTCTGAGGGATCT
CTAGTTACCAGAGTCACACAACAGACGGGCACACACTACTTGAAGCACTCAAGGCAAGCTTTATTGAGGC
TTAAGCAGTGGGTTCCCTAGTTAGCCAGAGAGCTCCCAGGCTCAGATCTGGTCTAACCAGAGAGACCCGT
TTATGTATCGAGCTAGGCACTTAAATACAATATCTCTGCAATGCGGCAATTCAGTGGTTCGTCCAATCCA
TGTCAGACCCGTCTGTTGCCTTCCTAATAAGGCACGATCGTACCACCTTACTTCCACCAATCGGCATGCA
CGGTGCTTTTTCTCTCCTTGTAAGGCATGTTGCTAACTCATCGTTACCATGTTGCAAGACTACAAGAGTA
TTGCATAAGACTACATTAAGCTTGCAGCTCCAGCTTTTGTTCCCTTTAGTGAGGGTTAATTGCGCGCTTG
GCGTAATCATGCTGCAGGCATGCAAGCTTGGCGTAATCATGGTCATAGCTGTTTCCTGTGTGAAATTGTT
ATCCGCTCACAATTCCACACAACATACGAGCCGGAAGCATAAAGTGTAAAGCCTGGGGTGCCTAATGAGT
GAGCTAACTCACATTAATTGCGTTGCGCTCACTGCCCGCTTTCCAGTCGGGAAACCTGTCGTGCCAGCTG
CATTAATGAATCGGCCAACGCGCGGGGAGAGGCGGTTTGCGTATTGGGCGCTCTTCCGCTTCCTCGCTCA
CTGACTCGCTGCGCTCGGTCGTTCGGCTGCGGCGAGCGGTATCAGCTCACTCAAAGGCGGTAATACGGTT
ATCCACAGAATCAGGGGATAACGCAGGAAAGAACATGTGAGCAAAAGGCCAGCAAAAGGCCAGGAACCGT
AAAAAGGCCGCGTTGCTGGCGTTTTTCCATAGGCTCCGCCCCCCTGACGAGCATCACAAAAATCGACGCT
CAAGTCAGAGGTGGCGAAACCCGACAGGACTATAAAGATACCAGGCGTTTCCCCCTGGAAGCTCCCTCGT
GCGCTCTCCTGTTCCGACCCTGCCGCTTACCGGATACCTGTCCGCCTTTCTCCCTTCGGGAAGCGTGGCG
CTTTCTCATAGCTCACGCTGTAGGTATCTCAGTTCGGTGTAGGTCGTTCGCTCCAAGCTGGGCTGTGTGC
ACGAACCCCCCGTTCAGCCCGACCGCTGCGCCTTATCCGGTAACTATCGTCTTGAGTCCAACCCGGTAAG
ACACGACTTATCGCCACTGGCAGCAGCCACTGGTAACAGGATTAGCAGAGCGAGGTATGTAGGCGGTGCT
ACAGAGTTCTTGAAGTGGTGGCCTAACTACGGCTACACTAGAAGAACAGTATTTGGTATCTGCGCTCTGC
TGAAGCCAGTTACCTTCGGAAAAAGAGTTGGTAGCTCTTGATCCGGCAAACAAACCACCGCTGGTAGCGG
TGGTTTTTTTGTTTGCAAGCAGCAGATTACGCGCAGAAAAAAAGGATCTCAAGAAGATCCTTTGATCTTT
TCTACGGGGTCTGACGCTCAGTGGAACGAAAACTCACGTTAAGGGATTTTGGTCATGAGATTATCAAAAA
GGATCTTCACCTAGATCCTTTTAAATTAAAAATGAAGTTTTAAATCAATCTAAAGTATATATGAGTAAAC
TTGGTCTGACAGTTACCAATGCTTAATCAGTGAGGCACCTATCTCAGCGATCTGTCTATTTCGTTCATCC
ATAGTTGCCTGACTCCCCGTCGTGTAGATAACTACGATACGGGAGGGCTTACCATCTGGCCCCAGTGCTG
CAATGATACCGCGAGACCCACGCTCACCGGCTCCAGATTTATCAGCAATAAACCAGCCAGCCGGAAGGGC
CGAGCGCAGAAGTGGTCCTGCAACTTTATCCGCCTCCATCCAGTCTATTAATTGTTGCCGGGAAGCTAGA
GTAAGTAGTTCGCCAGTTAATAGTTTGCGCAACGTTGTTGCCATTGCTACAGGCATCGTGGTGTCACGCT
CGTCGTTTGGTATGGCTTCATTCAGCTCCGGTTCCCAACGATCAAGGCGAGTTACATGATCCCCCATGTT
GTGCAAAAAAGCGGTTAGCTCCTTCGGTCCTCCGATCGTTGTCAGAAGTAAGTTGGCCGCAGTGTTATCA
CTCATGGTTATGGCAGCACTGCATAATTCTCTTACTGTCATGCCATCCGTAAGATGCTTTTCTGTGACTG
GTGAGTACTCAACCAAGTCATTCTGAGAATAGTGTATGCGGCGACCGAGTTGCTCTTGCCCGGCGTCAAT
ACGGGATAATACCGCGCCACATAGCAGAACTTTAAAAGTGCTCATCATTGGAAAACGTTCTTCGGGGCGA
AAACTCTCAAGGATCTTACCGCTGTTGAGATCCAGTTCGATGTAACCCACTCGTGCACCCAACTGATCTT
CAGCATCTTTTACTTTCACCAGCGTTTCTGGGTGAGCAAAAACAGGAAGGCAAAATGCCGCAAAAAAGGG
AATAAGGGCGACACGGAAATGTTGAATACTCATACTCTTCCTTTTTCAATATTATTGAAGCATTTATCAG
GGTTATTGTCTCATGAGCGGATACATATTTGAATGTATTTAGAAAAATAAACAAATAGGGGTTCCGCGCA
CATTTCCCCGAAAAGTGCCACCTGACGTCTAAGAAACCATTATTATCATGACATTAACCTATAAAAATAG
GCGTATCACGAGGCCCTTTCGTCTCGCGCGTTTCGGTGATGACGGTGAAAACCTCTGACACATGCAGCTC
CCGGAGACGGTCACAGCTTGTCTGTAAGCGGATGCCGGGAGCAGACAAGCCCGTCAGGGCGCGTCAGCGG
GTGTTGGCGGGTGTCGGGGCTGGCTTAACTATGCGGCATCAGAGCAGATTGTACTGAGAGTGCACCATAT
GCGGTGTGAAATACCGCACAGATGCGTAAGGAGAAAATACCGCATCAGGCGCCATTCGCCATTCAGGCTG
CGCAACTGTTGGGAAGGGCGATCGGTGCGGGCCTCTTCGCTATTACGCCAGCTGGCGAAAGGGGGATGTG
CTGCAAGGCGATTAAGTTGGGTAACGCCAGGGTTTTCCCAGTCACGACGTTGTAAAACGACGGCCAGTGA
ATTCGAGCTCGGTACCCGGGGAGCGCGCGTAATACGACTCACTATAGGGCGAATTGGGTACGTCCCTAGG
CCTCCAAAAAAGCCTCCTCACTACTTCTGGAATAGCTCAGAGGCCGAGGCGGCCTCGGCCTCTGCATAAA
TAAAAAAAATTAGTCAGCCATGGGGCGGAGAATGGGCGGAACTGGGCGGAGTTAGGGGCGGGATGGGCGG
AGTTAGGGGCGGGATAGCTAGAGCCAGACATGATAAGATACATTGATGAGTTTGGACAAACCACAACTAG
AATGCAGTGAAAAAAATGCTTTATTTGTGAAATTTGTGATGCTATTGCTTTATTTGTAACCATTATAAGC
TGCAATAAACAAGTTCCTCTCACTCTCTGATATTCATTTCTTTGCAAGTTATAAATACTGAATAATAAGA
TGACATGAACTACTACTGCTAGAGATTTTCCACACTGACTAAAAGGGTCTGAGGGATCTCTAGTTACCAG
AGTCACACAACAGACGGGCACACACTACTTGAAGCACTCAAGGCAAGCTTTATTGAGGCTTAAGCAGTGG
GTTCCCTAGTTAGCCAGAGAGCTCCCAGGCTCAGATCTGGTCTAACCAGAGAGACCCAGTACAAGCAAAA
AGCAGATCTTGTCTTCGTTGGGAGTGAATTAGCCCTTCCAGTCCCCCCTTTTCTTTTAAAAAGTGGCTAA
GATCTACAGCTGCCTTGTAAGTCATTGGTCTTAAAGGTACCGATGCATGGGGTCGTGCGCTCCTTTCGGT
CGGGCGCTGCGGGTCGTGGGGCGGGCGTCAGGCACCGGGCTTGCGGGTCATGCACCAGGTGCGCGGTCCT
TCGGGCACCTCGACGTCGGCGGTGACGGTGAAGCCGAGCCGCTCGTAGAAGGGGAGGTTGCGGGGCGCGG
AGGTCTCCAGGAAGGCGGGCACCCCGGCGCGCTCGGCCGCCTCCACTCCGGGGAGCACGACGGCGCTGCC
CAGACCCTTGCCCTGGTGGTCGGGCGAGACGCCGACGGTGGCCAGGAACCACGCGGGCTCCTTGGGCCGG
TGCGGCGCCAGGAGGCCTTCCATCTGTTGCTGCGCGGCCAGCCGGGAACCGCTCAACTCGGCCATGCGCG
GGCCGATCTCGGCGAACACCGCCCCCGCTTCGACGCTCTCCGGCGTGGTCCAGACCGCCACCGCGGCGCC
GTCGTCCGCGACCCACACCTTGCCGATGTCGAGCCCGACGCGCGTGAGGAAGAGTTCTTGCAGCTCGGTG
ACCCGCTCGATGTGGCGGTCCGGATCGACGGTGTGGCGCGTGGCGGGGTAGTCGGCGAACGCGGCGGCGA
GGGTGCGTACGGCCCTGGGGACGTCGTCGCGGGTGGCGAGGCGCACCGTGGGCTTGTACTCGGTCATGGT
AAGCTCCGGTGGATCCCCCTGGGGAGAGAGGTCGGTGATTCGGTCAACGAGGGAGCCGACTGCCGACGTG
CGCTCCGGAGGCTTGCAGAATGCGGAACACCGCGCGGGCAGGAACAGGGCCCACACTACCGCCCCACACC
CCGCCTCCCGCACCGCCCCTTCCCGGCCGCTGCTCTCGGCGCGCCCTGCTGAGCAGCCGCTATTGGCCAC
AGCCCATCGCGGTCGGCGCGCTGCCATTGCTCCCTGGCGCTGTCCGTCTGCGAGGGTACTAGTGAGACGT
GCGGCTTCCGTTTGTCACGTCCGGCACGCCGCGAACCGCAAGGAACCTTCCCGACTTAGGGGCGGAGCAG
GAAGCGTCGCCGGGGGGCCCACAAGGGTAGCGGCGAAGATCCGGGTGACGCTGCGAACGGACGTGAAGAA
TGTGCGAGACCCAGGGTCGGCGCCGCTGCGTTTCCCGGAACCACGCCCAGAGCAGCCGCGTCCCTGCGCA
AACCCAGGGCTGCCTTGGAAAAGGCGCAACCCCAACCCCCTCGAGCCGCGGCCAAAGTGGATCTCTGCTG
TCCCTGTAATAAACCCGAAAATTTTGAATTTTTGTAATTTGTTTTTGTAATTCTTTAGTTTGTATGTCTG
TTGCTATTATGTCTACTATTCTTTCCCCTGCACTGTACCCCCCAATCCCCCCTTTTCTTTTAAAATTGTG
GATGAATACTGCCATTTGTCTCGAGGTCGAGAATTCTCTAGAGAAGCTTGAGCTCGAGATCTGAGTCCGG
CTACATGATGGCACAGGATCGATTGCTGGCGCGAGGAGTACCCTGTTGGTGAAAGAGTTCCTCTTCAACG
ACGACACCGGCTGCCTCTTCCTCCTCTTCTTCCTCCTCTGGTATTGTCGTCTTAAACACGGTACTTCGCT
GAGCGACCTCCTCTCCTTGTGAATTCTTCAGTATCACCTTCACGTCCTCTCCGGTCCCCCATGAGTTCTG
GTTCTTCCAGATCAAATCAGTTGGGGGAGAGGCTGTTACCCCAGCATTTGCAGCCCAGATAGTAACTGTC
TGACCGGCCTTAAGAACGTACCGGGAAGTGTATTTATAGCTGACGCTCGTGTCCCCAATCTTCCGGATCA
TTTCCCAACCACCCATGGGTTGATCTTGCTCACTTGTATTTTTAAGCCTTATAAATTTTCCGTCGACATC
AATTTCCTCGATGCAGACATTTCCGGTAGCTGAGGCTGAATGACTGATTGACACGCTGGAGGAAGCTTCG
GACTCCTCTACGTCAACGCGCTTTCGTTTACCGCGCGTGGTGCGTACTGACCTGGAGGAGGACGCTCGAG
AGACGGTGACCCTTGAACTGGGAGACGGGGAGAGCTTCAGTCTTTCTTCTTCCCCTTCAAGCAGCTTCCT
ATACGCTGAGATCTCCATGTCCAGTGCGAGCTTCACGTCGAGGAGTTGTTCATAGTCATTAAGTTGTTGT
TGCATTTGGTCGCGAATTTCAGCCATCTCCCGTTCCTTATCTGTCAACATGCGCCTGCTATTATCTTTTT
CTTTGGCCAGGAGGTCCTCGAGTTCCTGAATCCTTTCCAGACAGGCCCGACTCTCCTTCTGAAGGTTAGA
CAGTTGACTGGACAGTGACTCGATTCGCATCCGTGATTCCATGAGCTCTTCCCTAGCTGAATTTACTGTT
GACGTATTCATCTCGCTAGAGAGTCTAGCATTTTCAAGTTTGGCATGGTAGGTCTGCTCAAGTTCCTCTT
TGTACAGCCTAACCTGGGCGTCGTGCTGTTCGCGCATCTCATGGAGTGCCTGAGCCAGCTTATACTCATA
TTCAATTTGCCGGCCGGAATCTACCTCCACAAGGCGAGTTTCATGTTTCCTCCGTGTCTCGTTAATTTCT
TCTTCGTACATGCTTTTTCGAAATTCCAGATCCTCTGTCAGGGATTGACACCTGTTCTCAAGATCGACTT
TGAGCAGGGTCTCATCAGCGAGTTGTTTTTTGGCCGCGGCCAGGCTGGCCTCAAGTTGGGCGATCTGATC
TTTGAGGTCTTCCAAGTCTCCCTCCAAGGACTTTTTGTCACCGAGTGCTGTGGCCAGGGCGGCGTCTTTG
CTATTAAGGGCTGCCTCGTATTCTCGAAGCTTGATCTGGGCACCATTCAAGTCACTCTCTTTCTTCGCGT
AGTTAAGGAGAAGTTGGTCGTGCTCGGCTTTGCATTTGCCCAACTCAATTTGCAGTTTAGCCCTCTCTCT
CGCTGTATCGTCCAGGGCCCTGCGTGCATCGGCCAATTCAGTCTCATACAAAGCTTTCAGCCCGGTGAGT
TCGCGGCCTCTAACCTCTTCCCGCTCCGTTACCTGGAGCTGCAAAGCTGAGTTCTCTGTCTCCAAGGAGC
GAACCTTGTCAATATAGACCGCCAGTCGATCGTTAAGTTCTCGCAACTCTTCCTTTTCTTGCAACCTACT
CAGTCTTGTCGGGCTCAACGGTGTCGTAGGACCGCCGGCCCGTGACCCCATTCGAGGAGGCACAGGCGTC
GCAGTAGCCATGGATCCGCTAGCGTAATCCGGAACATCGTATGGGTACATGGTGGCGACCGGTAGCGCTA
GCGGATCTGACGGTTCACTAAACCAGCTCTGCTTATATAGACCTCCCACCGTACACGCCTACCGCCCATT
TGCGTCAATGGGGCGGAGTTGTTACGACATTTTGGAAAGTCCCGTTGATTTTGGTGCCAAAACAAACTCC
CATTGACGTCAATGGGGTGGAGACTTGGAAATCCCCGTGAGTCAAACCGCTATCCACGCCCATTGATGTA
CTGCCAAAACCGCATCACCATGGTAATAGCGATGACTAATACGTAGATGTACTGCCAAGTAGGAAAGTCC
CATAAGGTCATGTACTGGGCATAATGCCAGGCGGGCCATTTACCGTCATTGACGTCAATAGGGGGCGTAC
TTGGCATATGATAGTCCATTTTAAAACATAATTTTAAAACTGCAAACTACCCAAGAAATTATTACTTTCT
ACGTCACGTATTTTGTACTAATATCTTTGTGTTTACAGTCAAATTAATTCCAATTATCTCTCTAACAGCC
TTGTATCGTATATGCAAATATGAAGGAATCATGGGAAATAGGCCCTCGGTGAAGGGGGCGGCCGCTCGAG
GCTAGTCTCGTGATCGATACCGTCGAGATCCGTTCACTAATCGAATGGATCTGTCTCTGTCTCTCTCTCC
ACCTTCTTCTTCTATTCCTTCGGGCCTGTCGGGTCCCCTCGGGGTTGGGAGGTGGGTCTGAAACGATAAT
GGTGAATATCCCTGCCTAACTCTATTCACTATAGAAAGTACAGCAAAAACTATTCTTAAACCTACCAAGC
CTCCTACTATCATTATGAATAATTTTATATACCACAGCCAATTTGTTATGTTAAACCAATTCCACAAACT
TGCCCATTTATCTAATTCCAATAATTCTTGTTCATTCTTTTCTTGCTGGTTTTGCGATTCTTCAATTAAG
GAGTGTATTAAGCTTGTGTAATTGTTAATTTCTCTGTCCCACTCCATCCAGGTCGTGTGATTCCAAATCT
GTTCCAGAGATTTATTACTCCAACTAGCATTCCAAGGCACAGCAGTGGTGCAAATGAGTTTTCCAGAGCA
ACCCCAAATCCCCAGGAGCTGTTGATCCTTTAGGTATCTTTCCACAGCCAGGATTCTTGCCTGGAGCTGC
TTGATGCCCCAGACTGTGAGTTGCAACAGATGCTGTTGCGCCTC
